>Addgene plasmid #160183 | 40 pCOLI_K_MBP | addgene full sequence | sequence record 316943 | Addgene NGS Result
GACGTTTCCCGTTGAATATGGCTCATACTCTTCCTTTTTCAATATTATTGAAGCATTTATCAGGGTTATT
GTCTCATGAGCGGATACATATTTGAATGTATTTAGAAAAATAAACAAATAGGCATGCAGCGCTCTTCCGC
TTCCTCGCTCACTGACTCGCTACGCTCGGTCGTTCGACTGCGGCGAGCGGTGTCAGCTCACTCAAAAGCG
GTAATACGGTTATCCACAGAATCAGGGGATAAAGCCGGAAAGAACATGTGAGCAAAAAGCAAAGCACCGG
AAGAAGCCAACGCCGCAGGCGTTTTTCCATAGGCTCCGCCCCCCTGACGAGCATCACAAAAATCGACGCT
CAAGCCAGAGGTGGCGAAACCCGACAGGACTATAAAGATACCAGGCGTTTCCCCCTGGAAGCTCCCTCGT
GCGCTCTCCTGTTCCGACCCTGCCGCTTACCGGATACCTGTCCGCCTTTCTCCCTTCGGGAAGCGTGGCG
CTTTCTCATAGCTCACGCTGTTGGTATCTCAGTTCGGTGTAGGTCGTTCGCTCCAAGCTGGGCTGTGTGC
ACGAACCCCCCGTTCAGCCCGACCGCTGCGCCTTATCCGGTAACTATCGTCTTGAGTCCAACCCGGTAAG
ACACGACTTATCGCCACTGGCAGCAGCCATTGGTAACTGATTTAGAGGACTTTGTCTTGAAGTTATGCAC
CTGTTAAGGCTAAACTGAAAGAACAGATTTTGGTGAGTGCGGTCCTCCAACCCACTTACCTTGGTTCAAA
GAGTTGGTAGCTCAGCGAACCTTGAGAAAACCACCGTTGGTAGCGGTGGTTTTTCTTTATTTATGAGATG
ATGAATCAATCGGTCTATCAAGTCAACGAACAGCTATTCCGTTACTCTAGATTTCAGTGCAATTTATCTC
TTCAAATGTAGCACCTGAAGTCAGCCCCATACGATATAAGTTGTAATTCTCATGTTAGTCATGCCCCGCG
CCCACCGGAAGGAGCTGACTGGGTTGAAGGCTCTCAAGGGCATCGGTCGAGATCCCGGTGCCTAATGAGT
GAGCTAACTTACATTAATTGCGTTGCGCTAATACGACTCACTATAGGGAGACCACAACGGTTTCCCTCCG
GCTCCGGAAATAATTTTGTTTAACTTTAAGAAGGAGATATACATATGGCACACCATCACCACCATCACAG
CAGCGGCATGAAAATCGAAGAAGGTAAACTGGTAATCTGGATTAACGGCGATAAAGGCTATAACGGTCTC
GCTGAAGTCGGTAAGAAATTCGAGAAAGATACCGGAATTAAAGTCACCGTTGAGCATCCGGATAAACTGG
AAGAGAAATTCCCACAGGTTGCGGCAACTGGCGATGGCCCTGACATTATCTTCTGGGCACACGACCGCTT
TGGTGGCTACGCTCAATCTGGCCTGTTGGCTGAAATCACCCCGGACAAAGCGTTCCAGGACAAGCTGTAT
CCGTTTACCTGGGATGCCGTACGTTACAACGGCAAGCTGATTGCTTACCCGATCGCTGTTGAAGCGTTAT
CGCTGATTTATAACAAAGATCTGCTGCCGAACCCGCCAAAAACCTGGGAAGAGATCCCGGCGCTGGATAA
AGAACTGAAAGCGAAAGGTAAGAGCGCGCTGATGTTCAACCTGCAAGAACCGTACTTCACCTGGCCGCTG
ATTGCTGCTGACGGGGGTTATGCGTTCAAGTATGAAAACGGCAAGTACGACATTAAAGACGTGGGCGTGG
ATAACGCTGGCGCGAAAGCGGGTCTGACCTTCCTGGTTGACCTGATTAAAAACAAACACATGAATGCAGA
CACCGATTACTCCATCGCAGAAGCTGCCTTTAATAAAGGCGAAACAGCGATGACCATCAACGGCCCGTGG
GCATGGTCCAACATCGACACCAGCAAAGTGAATTATGGTGTAACGGTACTGCCGACCTTCAAGGGTCAAC
CATCCAAACCGTTCGTTGGCGTGCTGAGCGCAGGTATTAACGCCGCCAGTCCGAACAAAGAGCTGGCAAA
AGAGTTCCTCGAAAACTATCTGCTGACTGATGAAGGTCTGGAAGCGGTTAATAAAGACAAACCGCTGGGT
GCCGTAGCGCTGAAGTCTTACGAGGAAGAGTTGGCGAAAGATCCACGTATTGCCGCCACTATGGAAAACG
CCCAGAAAGGTGAAATCATGCCGAACATCCCGCAGATGTCCGCTTTCTGGTATGCCGTGCGTACTGCGGT
GATCAACGCCGCCAGCGGTCGTCAGACTGTCGATGAAGCCCTGAAAGACGCGCAGACTAGCAGCGGTCTG
GAAGTTCTGTTCCAGGGGCCCGGATCCGTCGACGAGCTCACTAGTCGCGGCCGCTTTCGAATCTAGAGCC
TGCAGTCTCGACAAGCTTGTCGAGAAGTACTAGAGGATGTACAACGCGTGCGCGCTGATCCGGCTGCTAA
CAAAGCCCGAAAGGAAGCTGAGTTGGCTGCTGCCACCGCTGAGCAATAACTAGCATAACCCCTTGGGGCC
TCTAAACGGGTCTTGAGGGGTTTTTTGCTGAAACCTCAGGCATTTGAGAAGCACACGGTCACACTGCTTC
CGGTAGTCAATAAACCGGTAAACCAGCAATAGACATAAGCGGCTATTTAACGACCCTGCCCTGAACCGAC
GACAAGCTGACGACCGGGTCTCCGCAAGTGGCACTTTTCGGGGAAATGTGCGCGGAACCCCTATTTGTTT
ATTTTTCTAAATACATTCAAATATGTATCCGCTCATGAATTAATTCTTAGAAAAACTCATCGAGCATCAA
ATGAAACTGCAATTTATTCATATCAGGATTATCAATACCATATTTTTGAAAAAGCCGTTTCTGTAATGAA
GGAGAAAACTCACCGAGGCAGTTCCATAGGATGGCAAGATCCTGGTATCGGTCTGCGATTCCGACTCGTC
CAACATCAATACAACCTATTAATTTCCCCTCGTCAAAAATAAGGTTATCAAGTGAGAAATCACCATGAGT
GACGACTGAATCCGGTGAGAATGGCAAAAGTTTATGCATTTCTTTCCAGACTTGTTCAACAGGCCAGCCA
TTACGCTCGTCATCAAAATCACTCGCATCAACCAAACCGTTATTCATTCGTGATTGCGCCTGAGCGAGAC
GAAATACGCGGTCGCTGTTAAAAGGACAATTACAAACAGGAATCGAATGCAACCGGCGCAGGAACACTGC
CAGCGCATCAACAATATTTTCACCTGAATCAGGATATTCTTCTAATACCTGGAATGCTGTTTTCCCGGGG
ATCGCAGTGGTGAGTAACCATGCATCATCAGGAGTACGGATAAAATGCTTGATGGTCGGAAGAGGCATAA
ATTCCGTCAGCCAGTTTAGTCTGACCATCTCATCTGTAACATCATTGGCAACGCTACCTTTGCCATGTTT
CAGAAACAACTCTGGCGCATCGGGCTTCCCATACAATCGATAGATTGTCGCACCTGATTGCCCGACATTA
TCGCGAGCCCATTTATACCCATATAAATCAGCATCCATGTTGGAATTTAATCGCGGCCTAGAGCAA
Features (pLannotate 1.2.2; 11 found; start..end, strand, type, name):
     27..118     -  promoter       AmpR promoter: bla
    134..883     -  rep_origin     RSF ori: Plasmids containing the RSF 1030 origin of replication can be propagated in E. coli cells that contain additional plasmids with compatible origins.
    966..1030    -  CDS            TcR (fragment): tetracycline efflux protein; tet; confers resistance to tetracycline
   1045..1066    -  protein_bind   CAP binding site: CAP binding activates transcription in the presence of cAMP. E. coli catabolite activator protein
   1079..1097    +  promoter       T7 promoter: promoter for bacteriophage T7 RNA polymerase
   1135..1157    +  RBS            RBS: efficient ribosome binding site from bacteriophage T7 gene 10 (Olins and Rangwala, 1989)
   1198..2298    +  CDS            MBP: maltose binding protein from E. coli; malE (mutated); This version of the gene does not encode a signal sequence, so MBP will remain in the cytosol.
   2443..2492    +  CDS            SET1 (fragment): solubility-enhancement tag derived from T7 phage gene 10B
   2500..2547    +  terminator     T7 terminator: transcription terminator for bacteriophage T7 RNA polymerase
   2711..2768    +  promoter       AmpR promoter (fragment): bla
   2777..26      -  CDS            KanR (across the origin): aminoglycoside phosphotransferase; aph(3')-Ia; confers resistance to kanamycin in bacteria or G418 (Geneticin®) in eukaryotes
