[The description below was written by a language model from this plasmid's Addgene catalogue record and pLannotate feature annotations shown in this document.]
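Description:
40 pCOLI_K_MBP is an empty bacterial expression backbone from the InteBac vector suite, an integrated set of bacterial and baculovirus expression plasmids built around a shared cloning scheme. It is derived from pRSF and replicates through the RSF1030 origin, which is compatible with other common origins and therefore allows the plasmid to be maintained in E. coli alongside additional plasmids for co-expression. Selection is by kanamycin, conferred by an aminoglycoside phosphotransferase gene, aph(3')-Ia, that spans the numbering origin of the roughly 3.6 kb sequence and is driven by a bla-type promoter. The copy number is listed as unknown.

The expression cassette runs from a T7 promoter through the efficient ribosome binding site of phage T7 gene 10 into a signal-sequence-free maltose binding protein (MBP) coding region, so the fusion remains cytosolic, and ends at a T7 terminator. According to the catalogue entry, the N-terminal fusion partner is a 6xHis-MBP module separated from the cloning site by a 3C protease cleavage site, followed by a custom multiple cloning site that makes the vector compatible with the rest of the InteBac system. The His tag, 3C site and MCS are not individually called in the automated feature table. Short annotated fragments (TcR, a CAP binding site, a SET1 match and a partial AmpR promoter) appear to be backbone remnants or partial matches rather than functional elements.

Genes of interest are inserted by Gibson assembly to give a His-MBP-tagged protein, which supports solubility, affinity purification and later tag removal. Because transcription depends on T7 RNA polymerase, expression requires a host strain that supplies it.
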