Addgene plasmid #160183: 40 pCOLI_K_MBP
Purpose: (Empty Backbone) N-term MBP 3C cleavable Kan resistant bacterial expression vector
Depositing lab: John Weir. Depositing organization: Friedrich Miescher Laboratory. Publication: InteBac - An integrated bacterial and baculovirus expression vector suite. Altmannova V, Blaha A, Astrinidis S, Reichle H, Weir JR. Protein Sci. 2020 Sep 21. doi: 10.1002/pro.3957. PubMed 32955754.
Backbone
  Vector backbone: pRSF
  Modifications to backbone: Custom MCS added to the vector for full compatibility within the InteBac system. 3C cleavable 6xHis- MBP fusion added to N-terminus.
  Vector type: Bacterial Expression
  Promoter: T7
  Tag / fusion protein: 6xHis (N terminal on backbone); MBP (N terminal on backbone)
Growth in bacteria
  Bacterial resistance: Kanamycin, 50 μg/mL
  Growth temperature: 37°C
  Growth strain: DH5alpha
  Copy number: Unknown
Gene/Insert
  Cloning method: Gibson Cloning
  Sequencing primers: 5′ T7_fwd; 3′ T7_rev
Terms and licenses: Academic/Nonprofit Terms; Industry Terms: Not Available to Industry
How to cite: 40 pCOLI_K_MBP was a gift from John Weir (Addgene plasmid # 160183 ; http://n2t.net/addgene:160183 ; RRID:Addgene_160183)
